Addgene plasmid #130595: pTK_Zfhx4_enh_5_Citrine
Purpose: enhancer reporter
Depositing lab: Tatjana Sauka-Spengler. Depositing organization: University of Oxford. Publication: Reconstruction of the Global Neural Crest Gene Regulatory Network In Vivo. Williams RM, Candido-Ferreira I, Repapi E, Gavriouchkina D, Senanayake U, Ling ITC, Telenius J, Taylor S, Hughes J, Sauka-Spengler T. Dev Cell. 2019 Oct 21;51(2):255-276.e7. doi: 10.1016/j.devcel.2019.10.003. PubMed 31639368.
Backbone
  Vector backbone: pTK_BsmBI_Citrine
  Backbone size w/o insert (bp): 4670
  Vector type: enhancer reporter
Growth in bacteria
  Bacterial resistance: Ampicillin, 100 μg/mL
  Growth temperature: 37°C
  Growth strain: DH5alpha
  Copy number: Low Copy
Gene/Insert
  Gene/Insert name: Zfhx4_enh_5
  Species: G. gallus (chicken)
  Insert size (bp): 1600
  Promoter: thymidine kinase minimal promoter
  Cloning method: Restriction Enzyme; 5′ cloning site Unknown (unknown if destroyed)
  Sequencing primers: 5′ pTK forward CTAGCAAAATAGGCTGTCCC; 3′ pTK reverse ATATTTCTTCCGGGGACACC
Terms and licenses: Academic/Nonprofit Terms; Industry Terms: Not Available to Industry
How to cite: pTK_Zfhx4_enh_5_Citrine was a gift from Tatjana Sauka-Spengler (Addgene plasmid # 130595 ; http://n2t.net/addgene:130595 ; RRID:Addgene_130595)
