[The description below was written by a language model from this plasmid's Addgene catalogue record and pLannotate feature annotations shown in this document.]
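Description:
pTK_Zfhx4_enh_5_Citrine is an enhancer reporter plasmid built on the pTK_BsmBI_Citrine backbone, designed to test whether a candidate cis-regulatory element from the chicken (G. gallus) Zfhx4 locus can drive tissue-specific transcription. The insert, listed as about 1.6 kb and named Zfhx4_enh_5, is not annotated in the feature tables. It evidently occupies the unannotated stretch immediately upstream of the herpes simplex virus thymidine kinase minimal promoter. That promoter has little activity on its own, so expression of the downstream reporter depends on activating input from the cloned enhancer. Transcripts pass through a chimeric β-globin/immunoglobulin intron, which generally improves expression, and then encode Citrine, a yellow fluorescent protein derived from Aequorea victoria. An SV40 polyadenylation signal is annotated downstream of Citrine, on the reverse strand in both tables. Upstream of the enhancer sit a synthetic poly(A) signal and an RNA polymerase II pause site from the human α2-globin gene, which insulate the reporter from spurious read-through transcription originating in the backbone.

For propagation in E. coli the plasmid carries a ColE1/pUC-type origin and a β-lactamase gene with its own promoter for ampicillin selection, plus an f1 origin. The catalogue lists it as low copy, although the origin is annotated as a high-copy type. Short fragments of lacZα, the tetracycline resistance gene and SV40 large T antigen are non-functional cloning remnants. The two sequence records (5,912 and 5,919 nt) show the same features in the same order with different start points, and both are somewhat shorter than the sum of the listed backbone and insert sizes. The associated study concerns the neural crest gene regulatory network in vivo, but the record does not state the delivery method.
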