Features (pLannotate 1.2.2; 13 found; start..end, strand, type, name):
      1..49      +  polyA_signal   poly(A) signal: synthetic polyadenylation signal
     63..154     +  misc_feature   pause site: RNA polymerase II transcriptional pause signal from the human α2 globin gene
   1740..1885    +  promoter       HSV TK promoter: herpes simplex virus thymidine kinase promoter
   1963..2095    +  intron         chimeric intron: chimera between introns from human β-globin and immunoglobulin heavy chain genes
   2155..2871    +  CDS            Citrine: Citrine is a basic (constitutively fluorescent) yellow fluorescent protein published in 2001, derived from Aequorea victoria. It has moderate acid sensitivity.
   3043..3164    -  polyA_signal   SV40 poly(A) signal: SV40 polyadenylation signal
   3187..3255    -  CDS            large T antigen (fragment): large T antigen from SV40 (simian virus 40)
   3271..3403    +  CDS            TcR (fragment): tetracycline efflux protein; tet; confers resistance to tetracycline
   3583..4171    -  rep_origin     ori: high-copy-number ColE1/pMB1/pBR322/pUC origin of replication
   4342..5202    -  CDS            AmpR: β-lactamase; bla; confers resistance to ampicillin, carbenicillin, and related antibiotics
   5203..5307    -  promoter       AmpR promoter: bla
   5334..5762    +  rep_origin     f1 ori (sequence partly withheld): f1 bacteriophage origin of replication; arrow indicates direction of (+) strand synthesis
   5794..5861    -  CDS            lacZα (fragment): LacZα fragment of β-galactosidase; lacZ fragment
>Addgene plasmid #130595 | pTK_Zfhx4_enh_5_Citrine | depositor full sequence | sequence record 249926 | pTK_Zfhx4_enh_5_Citrine sequence 5919 bps
AATAAAATATCTTTATTTTCATTACATCTGTGTGTTGGTTTTTTGTGTGAATCGATAGTACTAACATACG
CTCTCCATCAAAACAAAACGAAACAAAACAAACTAGCAAAATAGGCTGTCCCCAGTGCAAGTGCAGGTGC
CAGAACATTTCTCTATCGATAGGTACCGAGCTCGAGTTGCCAGGTGCGAGGTTCAAGGAAAACTATTTGT
TCAACTGAAAACAGGCAGGAAGAAGGATGTGGGAATTTAGAGACAGACTTTACATTCAAGACTCCTCAGA
ATGGGAAAAACATAGATAAGAAAAACTTCTCTTTGAACTATTAGAGATACTCTTAAAAATATAGGCTGTG
TTTTTCCATAACGTTATGGTTATGGAAAATAATATTACTTTTAATTGAAGGTATAGATCTGAAAGAATAG
AATTTTATGTTATCATTTTAAATATATATACAAATGACTCACCCTGTTTTCATCATGAAATTCCCTGAAG
AGTGAAGCTGTAAAACCTCCTGAGAAATTTCCTGAAGACATAAAGGCCTTAGAATGTTGCTTGAAGCCAC
TGCCAATTCATTACTCAACAGAAGCAATCAGTGTTTCATCTCCAGAAGAAAAGACAAAAAAAAAAAAAAA
AAAAAAAAAAAATTCTCTTACCTCCTAGGGACTTCCTGAAAGTAGGAAGAGAAAGAGAAAACTGAGAGAA
CACTACTGGCTCAGTGCTTCCACAAAGCACTCCTTTTTCCTTCTCTCAGCTGAATGCAAATGACCTCTTC
TAGTGTGGAAGGTCACCTCATCGCCCAGAGAAAAGCAGAAGACCAGAATTCACTGTACACTCATTGCACT
CACCCTCATTGTACAGCAACATTGGTTGTTTGGACATCTAGGAAGGGAAAGAGGACAGATCTGTATCACT
CTATCGCCTTGCAATTCTTCGTTTCCCTTATTCACAGTAAAATGGAGAAATGCATGCTTAGAAGAGATCG
CTTTTTCCCTTATTCCTAGTAACAGAGATCAATGGCAAATAATACAGAGACTAGCACATTTATAGGATTC
AACCTCAGAAATAGTTTTCTGCTCTACTGTACTTTGGTTTGGCTGATTTTATGTACAAAAGAGAATATTC
AATATTCAAATGGATGCCAAGCACAGTAGTATAGTGCTTTAACCTTTCCCTTTGAAATATTTTAGTTCAG
TGGGTGGCAGAGAAAACCACAAACTGTGGCATGACTGTCAGTCTCATAAATGATTTGTGACTGTGTAAAT
GCAGATGCCACAGCTGTCATGTAATCTGCACACAGGCTATACTGAGAATGTAACTCAGACCCTTCTGCTC
CAGGAACACAGGCCTTTTCCATTTGTACTGTTCCATTAGCTGTTGAAATGGCTTAAAACTAGAACAATTT
ATCCCTTTCCCTTTTGAACTTTAGTAAAATAGGACAGAGCTCTGAAATGGCTTTCATTTATAAACCAAAA
TTCTCCCAATGTGATTTTCTAAAGCAAACATTTAAATCCAGTGATATCTAAATAGCTGTCAACAGTATTA
TAGGGAGCTGTAGAAAACTTTAAAAGTAAAACTCAGAAATGGATACATTTTCCTGGTTTCAAGTGTCATT
GTCTGTTGGCTAGCCCGGGCTCGAGATCTGCGATCTAAGTAAGCTTGCTGCTTCATCCCCGTGGCCCGTT
GCTCGCGTTTGCTGGCGGTGTCCCCGGAAGAAATATATTTGCATGTCTTTAGTTCTATGATGACACAAAC
CCCGCCCAGCGTCTTGTCATTGGCGAATTCGAACACGCAGATGCAGTCGGGGCGGCGCGGTCCCAGGTCC
ACTTCGCATATTAAGGTGACGCGTGTGGCCTCGAACACCGAGCGACCCTGCAGCGACCCGCTTAACAGCG
TCAACAGCGTGCCGCAGATCCCAAGCTTGCGGCCGCTTAAGCTGCAGAAGTTGGTCGTGAGGCACTGGGC
AGGTAAGTATCAAGGTTACAAGACAGGTTTAAGGAGACCAATAGAAACTGGGCTTGTCGAGACAGAGAAG
ACTCTTGCGTTTCTGATAGGCACCTATTGGTCTTACTGACATCCACTTTGCCTTTCTCTCCACAGGTGTC
CACTCCCAGGTTCAATACAGCTCTTAAGCGGCCGCAAGCTAGCTTGCCGCCACCATGGTGAGCAAGGGCG
AGGAGCTGTTCACCGGGGTGGTGCCCATCCTGGTCGAGCTGGACGGCGACGTAAACGGCCACAAGTTCAG
CGTGTCCGGCGAGGGCGAGGGCGATGCCACCTACGGCAAGCTGACCCTGAAGTTCATCTGCACCACCGGC
AAGCTGCCCGTGCCCTGGCCCACCCTCGTGACCACCTTCGGCTACGGCCTGATGTGCTTCGCCCGCTACC
CCGACCACATGAAGCAGCACGACTTCTTCAAGTCCGCCATGCCCGAAGGCTACGTCCAGGAGCGCACCAT
CTTCTTCAAGGACGACGGCAACTACAAGACCCGCGCCGAGGTGAAGTTCGAGGGCGACACCCTGGTGAAC
CGCATCGAGCTGAAGGGCATCGACTTCAAGGAGGACGGCAACATCCTGGGGCACAAGCTGGAGTACAACT
ACAACAGCCACAACGTCTATATCATGGCCGACAAGCAGAAGAACGGCATCAAGGTGAACTTCAAGATCCG
CCACAACATCGAGGACGGCAGCGTGCAGCTCGCCGACCACTACCAGCAGAACACCCCCATCGGCGACGGC
CCCGTGCTGCTGCCCGACAACCACTACCTGAGCTACCAGTCCGCCCTGAGCAAAGACCCCAACGAGAAGC
GCGATCACATGGTCCTGCTGGAGTTCGTGACCGCCGCCGGGATCACTCTCGGCATGGACGAGCTGTACAA
GTGAGCCTCTAGACTCCCTCAGCGGCGCGCCTGGTGTTCCTCGAGATCGGAGTCCTAAATCGACTGCCTT
AGCGGTAGGACAGTAGATCAGTCAGCGACGTGACGAACCCTCGCAGGATCAAGATCTCACGTGTCTAGAG
TCGGGGCGGCCGGCCGCTTCGAGCAGACATGATAAGATACATTGATGAGTTTGGACAAACCACAACTAGA
ATGCAGTGAAAAAAATGCTTTATTTGTGAAATTTGTGATGCTATTGCTTTATTTGTAACCATTATAAGCT
GCAATAAACAAGTTAACAACAACAATTGCATTCATTTTATGTTTCAGGTTCAGGGGGAGGTGTGGGAGGT
TTTTTAAAGCAAGTAAAACCTCTACAAATGTGGTAAAATCGATAAGGATCCGTCGACCGATGCCCTTGAG
AGCCTTCAACCCAGTCAGCTCCTTCCGGTGGGCGCGGGGCATGACTATCGTCGCCGCACTTATGACTGTC
TTCTTTATCATGCAACTCGTAGGACAGGTGCCGGCAGCGCTCTTCCGCTTCCTCGCTCACTGACTCGCTG
CGCTCGGTCGTTCGGCTGCGGCGAGCGGTATCAGCTCACTCAAAGGCGGTAATACGGTTATCCACAGAAT
CAGGGGATAACGCAGGAAAGAACATGTGAGCAAAAGGCCAGCAAAAGGCCAGGAACCGTAAAAAGGCCGC
GTTGCTGGCGTTTTTCCATAGGCTCCGCCCCCCTGACGAGCATCACAAAAATCGACGCTCAAGTCAGAGG
TGGCGAAACCCGACAGGACTATAAAGATACCAGGCGTTTCCCCCTGGAAGCTCCCTCGTGCGCTCTCCTG
TTCCGACCCTGCCGCTTACCGGATACCTGTCCGCCTTTCTCCCTTCGGGAAGCGTGGCGCTTTCTCAATG
CTCACGCTGTAGGTATCTCAGTTCGGTGTAGGTCGTTCGCTCCAAGCTGGGCTGTGTGCACGAACCCCCC
GTTCAGCCCGACCGCTGCGCCTTATCCGGTAACTATCGTCTTGAGTCCAACCCGGTAAGACACGACTTAT
CGCCACTGGCAGCAGCCACTGGTAACAGGATTAGCAGAGCGAGGTATGTAGGCGGTGCTACAGAGTTCTT
GAAGTGGTGGCCTAACTACGGCTACACTAGAAGGACAGTATTTGGTATCTGCGCTCTGCTGAAGCCAGTT
ACCTTCGGAAAAAGAGTTGGTAGCTCTTGATCCGGCAAACAAACCACCGCTGGTAGCGGTGGTTTTTTTG
TTTGCAAGCAGCAGATTACGCGCAGAAAAAAAGGATCTCAAGAAGATCCTTTGATCTTTTCTACGGGGTC
TGACGCTCAGTGGAACGAAAACTCACGTTAAGGGATTTTGGTCATGAGATTATCAAAAAGGATCTTCACC
TAGATCCTTTTAAATTAAAAATGAAGTTTTAAATCAATCTAAAGTATATATGAGTAAACTTGGTCTGACA
GTTACCAATGCTTAATCAGTGAGGCACCTATCTCAGCGATCTGTCTATTTCGTTCATCCATAGTTGCCTG
ACTCCCCGTCGTGTAGATAACTACGATACGGGAGGGCTTACCATCTGGCCCCAGTGCTGCAATGATACCG
CGAGACCCACGCTCACCGGCTCCAGATTTATCAGCAATAAACCAGCCAGCCGGAAGGGCCGAGCGCAGAA
GTGGTCCTGCAACTTTATCCGCCTCCATCCAGTCTATTAATTGTTGCCGGGAAGCTAGAGTAAGTAGTTC
GCCAGTTAATAGTTTGCGCAACGTTGTTGCCATTGCTACAGGCATCGTGGTGTCACGCTCGTCGTTTGGT
ATGGCTTCATTCAGCTCCGGTTCCCAACGATCAAGGCGAGTTACATGATCCCCCATGTTGTGCAAAAAAG
CGGTTAGCTCCTTCGGTCCTCCGATCGTTGTCAGAAGTAAGTTGGCCGCAGTGTTATCACTCATGGTTAT
GGCAGCACTGCATAATTCTCTTACTGTCATGCCATCCGTAAGATGCTTTTCTGTGACTGGTGAGTACTCA
ACCAAGTCATTCTGAGAATAGTGTATGCGGCGACCGAGTTGCTCTTGCCCGGCGTCAATACGGGATAATA
CCGCGCCACATAGCAGAACTTTAAAAGTGCTCATCATTGGAAAACGTTCTTCGGGGCGAAAACTCTCAAG
GATCTTACCGCTGTTGAGATCCAGTTCGATGTAACCCACTCGTGCACCCAACTGATCTTCAGCATCTTTT
ACTTTCACCAGCGTTTCTGGGTGAGCAAAAACAGGAAGGCAAAATGCCGCAAAAAAGGGAATAAGGGCGA
CACGGAAATGTTGAATACTCATACTCTTCCTTTTTCAATATTATTGAAGCATTTATCAGGGTTATTGTCT
CATGAGCGGATACATATTTGAATGTATTTAGAAAAATAAACAAATAGGGGTTCCGCGCACATTTCCCCGA
AAAGTGCCACCTG
[124 nt withheld, positions 5334-5457]
C
[91 nt withheld, positions 5459-5549]
A
[49 nt withheld, positions 5551-5599]
CCTTTGACGTTGGAGTCCACGTTCTTT
[37 nt withheld, positions 5627-5663]
ACCCTATCTCGGTCTATTCTTTTGATTTATAAGGGATTTTGCCGATTTCGGCCTATTGGTTAAAAAATGA
GCTGATTTAACAAAAATTTAACGCGAATTTTAACAAAATATTAACGCTTACAATTTGCCATTCGCCATTC
AGGCTGCGCAACTGTTGGGAAGGGCGATCGGTGCGGGCCTCTTCGCTATTACGCCAGCCCAAGCTACCAT
GATAAGTAAGTAATATTAAGGTACGGGAGGTACTTGGAGCGGCCGC
