Features (pLannotate 1.2.2; 13 found; start..end, strand, type, name):
   1336..1481    +  promoter       HSV TK promoter: herpes simplex virus thymidine kinase promoter
   1559..1691    +  intron         chimeric intron: chimera between introns from human β-globin and immunoglobulin heavy chain genes
   1751..2467    +  CDS            Citrine: Citrine is a basic (constitutively fluorescent) yellow fluorescent protein published in 2001, derived from Aequorea victoria. It has moderate acid sensitivity.
   2639..2760    -  polyA_signal   SV40 poly(A) signal: SV40 polyadenylation signal
   2783..2851    -  CDS            large T antigen (fragment): large T antigen from SV40 (simian virus 40)
   2867..2999    +  CDS            TcR (fragment): tetracycline efflux protein; tet; confers resistance to tetracycline
   3179..3767    -  rep_origin     ori: high-copy-number ColE1/pMB1/pBR322/pUC origin of replication
   3938..4798    -  CDS            AmpR: β-lactamase; bla; confers resistance to ampicillin, carbenicillin, and related antibiotics
   4799..4903    -  promoter       AmpR promoter: bla
   4930..5358    +  rep_origin     f1 ori (sequence partly withheld): f1 bacteriophage origin of replication; arrow indicates direction of (+) strand synthesis
   5390..5457    -  CDS            lacZα (fragment): LacZα fragment of β-galactosidase; lacZ fragment
   5516..5564    +  polyA_signal   poly(A) signal: synthetic polyadenylation signal
   5578..5669    +  misc_feature   pause site: RNA polymerase II transcriptional pause signal from the human α2 globin gene
>Addgene plasmid #130595 | pTK_Zfhx4_enh_5_Citrine | addgene full sequence | sequence record 258984 | Addgene NGS Result
AAGGTATAGATCTGAAAGAATAGAATTTTATGTTATCATTTTAAATATATATACAAATGACTCACCCTGT
TTTCATCATGAAATTCCCTGAAGAGTGAAGCTGTAAAACCTCCTGAGAAATTTCCTGAAGACATAAAGGC
CTTAGAATGTTGCTTGAAGCCACTGCCAATTCATTACTCAACAGAAGCAATCAGTGTTTCATCTCCAGAA
GAAAAGACAAAAAAAAAAAAAAAAAAAATTCTCTTACCTCCTAGGGACTTCCTGAAAGTAGGAAGAGAAA
GAGAAAACTGAGAGAACACTACTGGCTCAGTGCTTCCACAAAGCACTCCTTTTTCCTTCTCTCAGCTGAA
TGCAAATGACCTCTTCTAGTGTGGAAGGTCACCTCATCGCCCAGAGAAAAGCAGAAGACCAGAATTCACT
GTACACTCATTGCACTCACCCTCATTGTACAGCAACATTGGTTGTTTGGACATCTAGGAAGGGAAAGAGG
ACAGATCTGTATCACTCTATCGCCTTGCAATTCTTCGTTTCCCTTATTCACAGTAAAATGGAGAAATGCA
TGCTTAGAAGAGATCGCTTTTTCCCTTATTCCTAGTAACAGAGATCAATGGCAAATAATACAGAGACTAG
CACATTTATAGGATTCAACCTCAGAAATAGTTTTCTGCTCTACTGTACTTTGGTTTGGCTGATTTTATGT
ACAAAAGAGAATATTCAATATTCAAATGGATGCCAAGCACAGTAGTATAGTGCTTTAACCTTTCCCTTTG
AAATATTTTAGTTCAGTGGGTGGCAGAGAAAACCACAAACTGTGGCATGACTGTCAGTCTCATAAATGAT
TTGTGACTGTGTAAATGCAGATGCCACAGCTGTCATGTAATCTGCACACAGGCTATACTGAGAATGTAAC
TCAGACCCTTCTGCTCCAGGAACACAGGCCTTTTCCATTTGTACTGTTCCATTAGCTGTTGAAATGGCTT
AAAACTAGAACAATTTATCCCTTTCCCTTTTGAACTTTAGTAAAATAGTACAGAGCTCTGAAATGGCTTT
CATTTATAAACCAAAATTCTCCCAATGTGATTTTCTAAAGCAAACATTTAAATCCAGTGATATCTAAATA
GCTGTCAACAGTATTATAGGGAGCTGTAGAAAACTTTAAAAGTAAAACTCAGAAATGGATACATTTTCCT
GGTTTCAAGTGTCATTGTCTGTTGGCTAGCCCGGGCTCGAGATCTGCGATCTAAGTAAGCTTGCTGCTTC
ATCCCCGTGGCCCGTTGCTCGCGTTTGCTGGCGGTGTCCCCGGAAGAAATATATTTGCATGTCTTTAGTT
CTATGATGACACAAACCCCGCCCAGCGTCTTGTCATTGGCGAATTCGAACACGCAGATGCAGTCGGGGCG
GCGCGGTCCCAGGTCCACTTCGCATATTAAGGTGACGCGTGTGGCCTCGAACACCGAGCGACCCTGCAGC
GACCCGCTTAACAGCGTCAACAGCGTGCCGCAGATCCCAAGCTTGCGGCCGCTTAAGCTGCAGAAGTTGG
TCGTGAGGCACTGGGCAGGTAAGTATCAAGGTTACAAGACAGGTTTAAGGAGACCAATAGAAACTGGGCT
TGTCGAGACAGAGAAGACTCTTGCGTTTCTGATAGGCACCTATTGGTCTTACTGACATCCACTTTGCCTT
TCTCTCCACAGGTGTCCACTCCCAGGTTCAATACAGCTCTTAAGCGGCCGCAAGCTAGCTTGCCGCCACC
ATGGTGAGCAAGGGCGAGGAGCTGTTCACCGGGGTGGTGCCCATCCTGGTCGAGCTGGACGGCGACGTAA
ACGGCCACAAGTTCAGCGTGTCCGGCGAGGGCGAGGGCGATGCCACCTACGGCAAGCTGACCCTGAAGTT
CATCTGCACCACCGGCAAGCTGCCCGTGCCCTGGCCCACCCTCGTGACCACCTTCGGCTACGGCCTGATG
TGCTTCGCCCGCTACCCCGACCACATGAAGCAGCACGACTTCTTCAAGTCCGCCATGCCCGAAGGCTACG
TCCAGGAGCGCACCATCTTCTTCAAGGACGACGGCAACTACAAGACCCGCGCCGAGGTGAAGTTCGAGGG
CGACACCCTGGTGAACCGCATCGAGCTGAAGGGCATCGACTTCAAGGAGGACGGCAACATCCTGGGGCAC
AAGCTGGAGTACAACTACAACAGCCACAACGTCTATATCATGGCCGACAAGCAGAAGAACGGCATCAAGG
TGAACTTCAAGATCCGCCACAACATCGAGGACGGCAGCGTGCAGCTCGCCGACCACTACCAGCAGAACAC
CCCCATCGGCGACGGCCCCGTGCTGCTGCCCGACAACCACTACCTGAGCTACCAGTCCGCCCTGAGCAAA
GACCCCAACGAGAAGCGCGATCACATGGTCCTGCTGGAGTTCGTGACCGCCGCCGGGATCACTCTCGGCA
TGGACGAGCTGTACAAGTGAGCCTCTAGACTCCCTCAGCGGCGCGCCTGGTGTTCCTCGAGATCGGAGTC
CTAAATCGACTGCCTTAGCGGTAGGACAGTAGATCAGTCAGCGACGTGACGAACCCTCGCAGGATCAAGA
TCCCACGTGTCTAGAGTCGGGGCGGCCGGCCGCTTCGAGCAGACATGATAAGATACATTGATGAGTTTGG
ACAAACCACAACTAGAATGCAGTGAAAAAAATGCTTTATTTGTGAAATTTGTGATGCTATTGCTTTATTT
GTAACCATTATAAGCTGCAATAAACAAGTTAACAACAACAATTGCATTCATTTTATGTTTCAGGTTCAGG
GGGAGGTGTGGGAGGTTTTTTAAAGCAAGTAAAACCTCTACAAATGTGGTAAAATCGATAAGGATCCGTC
GACCGATGCCCTTGAGAGCCTTCAACCCAGTCAGCTCCTTCCGGTGGGCGCGGGGCATGACTATCGTCGC
CGCACTTATGACTGTCTTCTTTATCATGCAACTCGTAGGACAGGTGCCGGCAGCGCTCTTCCGCTTCCTC
GCTCACTGACTCGCTGCGCTCGGTCGTTCGGCTGCGGCGAGCGGTATCAGCTCACTCAAAGGCGGTAATA
CGGTTATCCACAGAATCAGGGGATAACGCAGGAAAGAACATGTGAGCAAAAGGCCAGCAAAAGGCCAGGA
ACCGTAAAAAGGCCGCGTTGCTGGCGTTTTTCCATAGGCTCCGCCCCCCTGACGAGCATCACAAAAATCG
ACGCTCAAGTCAGAGGTGGCGAAACCCGACAGGACTATAAAGATACCAGGCGTTTCCCCCTGGAAGCTCC
CTCGTGCGCTCTCCTGTTCCGACCCTGCCGCTTACCGGATACCTGTCCGCCTTTCTCCCTTCGGGAAGCG
TGGCGCTTTCTCATAGCTCACGCTGTAGGTATCTCAGTTCGGTGTAGGTCGTTCGCTCCAAGCTGGGCTG
TGTGCACGAACCCCCCGTTCAGCCCGACCGCTGCGCCTTATCCGGTAACTATCGTCTTGAGTCCAACCCG
GTAAGACACGACTTATCGCCACTGGCAGCAGCCACTGGTAACAGGATTAGCAGAGCGAGGTATGTAGGCG
GTGCTACAGAGTTCTTGAAGTGGTGGCCTAACTACGGCTACACTAGAAGAACAGTATTTGGTATCTGCGC
TCTGCTGAAGCCAGTTACCTTCGGAAAAAGAGTTGGTAGCTCTTGATCCGGCAAACAAACCACCGCTGGT
AGCGGTGGTTTTTTTGTTTGCAAGCAGCAGATTACGCGCAGAAAAAAAGGATCTCAAGAAGATCCTTTGA
TCTTTTCTACGGGGTCTGACGCTCAGTGGAACGAAAACTCACGTTAAGGGATTTTGGTCATGAGATTATC
AAAAAGGATCTTCACCTAGATCCTTTTAAATTAAAAATGAAGTTTTAAATCAATCTAAAGTATATATGAG
TAAACTTGGTCTGACAGTTACCAATGCTTAATCAGTGAGGCACCTATCTCAGCGATCTGTCTATTTCGTT
CATCCATAGTTGCCTGACTCCCCGTCGTGTAGATAACTACGATACGGGAGGGCTTACCATCTGGCCCCAG
TGCTGCAATGATACCGCGAGACCCACGCTCACCGGCTCCAGATTTATCAGCAATAAACCAGCCAGCCGGA
AGGGCCGAGCGCAGAAGTGGTCCTGCAACTTTATCCGCCTCCATCCAGTCTATTAATTGTTGCCGGGAAG
CTAGAGTAAGTAGTTCGCCAGTTAATAGTTTGCGCAACGTTGTTGCCATTGCTACAGGCATCGTGGTGTC
ACGCTCGTCGTTTGGTATGGCTTCATTCAGCTCCGGTTCCCAACGATCAAGGCGAGTTACATGATCCCCC
ATGTTGTGCAAAAAAGCGGTTAGCTCCTTCGGTCCTCCGATCGTTGTCAGAAGTAAGTTGGCCGCAGTGT
TATCACTCATGGTTATGGCAGCACTGCATAATTCTCTTACTGTCATGCCATCCGTAAGATGCTTTTCTGT
GACTGGTGAGTACTCAACCAAGTCATTCTGAGAATAGTGTATGCGGCGACCGAGTTGCTCTTGCCCGGCG
TCAATACGGGATAATACCGCGCCACATAGCAGAACTTTAAAAGTGCTCATCATTGGAAAACGTTCTTCGG
GGCGAAAACTCTCAAGGATCTTACCGCTGTTGAGATCCAGTTCGATGTAACCCACTCGTGCACCCAACTG
ATCTTCAGCATCTTTTACTTTCACCAGCGTTTCTGGGTGAGCAAAAACAGGAAGGCAAAATGCCGCAAAA
AAGGGAATAAGGGCGACACGGAAATGTTGAATACTCATACTCTTCCTTTTTCAATATTATTGAAGCATTT
ATCAGGGTTATTGTCTCATGAGCGGATACATATTTGAATGTATTTAGAAAAATAAACAAATAGGGGTTCC
GCGCACATTTCCCCGAAAAGTGCCACCTG
[124 nt withheld, positions 4930-5053]
C
[91 nt withheld, positions 5055-5145]
A
[49 nt withheld, positions 5147-5195]
CCTTTGACGTTGGAGTCCACGTTCTTT
[37 nt withheld, positions 5223-5259]
ACCCTATCTCGGTCTATTCTTTTGATTTATAAGGGATTTTGCCGATTTCGGCCTATTGGTTAAAAAATGA
GCTGATTTAACAAAAATTTAACGCGAATTTTAACAAAATATTAACGCTTACAATTTGCCATTCGCCATTC
AGGCTGCGCAACTGTTGGGAAGGGCGATCGGTGCGGGCCTCTTCGCTATTACGCCAGCCCAAGCTACCAT
GATAAGTAAGTAATATTAAGGTACGGGAGGTACTTGGAGCGGCCGCAATAAAATATCTTTATTTTCATTA
CATCTGTGTGTTGGTTTTTTGTGTGAATCGATAGTACTAACATACGCTCTCCATCAAAACAAAACGAAAC
AAAACAAACTAGCAAAATAGGCTGTCCCCAGTGCAAGTGCAGGTGCCAGAACATTTCTCTATCGATAGGT
ACCGAGCTCGAGTTGCCAGGTGCGAGGTTCAAGGAAAACTATTTGTTCAACTGAAAACAGGCAGGAAGAA
GGATGTGGGAATTTAGAGACAGACTTTACATTCAAGACTCCTCAGAATGGGAAAAACATAGATAAGAAAA
ACTTCTCTTTGAACTATTAGAGATACTCTTAAAAATATAGGCTGTGTTTTTCCATAACGTTATGGTTATG
GAAAATAATATTACTTTTAATTG
